Addgene plasmid #207579: TR knockout HRD
Purpose: Homologous recombination donor replacing TR with a puro cassette.
Depositing lab: Jens Schmidt. Depositing organization: Michigan State University. Publication: TCAB1 prevents nucleolar accumulation of the telomerase RNA to facilitate telomerase assembly. Klump BM, Perez GI, Patrick EM, Adams-Boone K, Cohen SB, Han L, Yu K, Schmidt JC. Cell Rep. 2023 Jun 1;42(6):112577. doi: 10.1016/j.celrep.2023.112577. PubMed 37267110.
Backbone
  Vector backbone: pFastBac dual
  Backbone size w/o insert (bp): 5500
  Total vector size (bp): 9000
  Vector type: Mammalian Expression
  Selectable markers: Puromycin
Growth in bacteria
  Bacterial resistance: Ampicillin, 100 μg/mL
  Growth temperature: 37°C
  Growth strain: DH5alpha
  Copy number: High Copy
Gene/Insert
  Gene/Insert name: puro resistance cassette flanked by TR locus sequences excluding TR
  Species: H. sapiens (human), Synthetic
  Promoter: SV40
  Tag / fusion protein: None
  Cloning method: Gibson Cloning
  Sequencing primers: 5′ GCTTTAAAAAACCTCCCACACCTC; 3′ AAA CCA CAA CTA GAA TGC AGT GA
Terms and licenses: Academic/Nonprofit Terms; Industry Terms: Not Available to Industry
How to cite: TR knockout HRD was a gift from Jens Schmidt (Addgene plasmid # 207579 ; http://n2t.net/addgene:207579 ; RRID:Addgene_207579)
