[The description below was written by a language model from this plasmid's Addgene catalogue record and pLannotate feature annotations shown in this document.]
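Description:
TR knockout HRD is a homologous recombination donor plasmid designed to delete the human telomerase RNA (TR) gene by replacing it with a puromycin resistance cassette. It is built by Gibson assembly in the pFastBac Dual backbone, which here serves simply as a bacterial cloning vehicle. It is propagated in E. coli through a high-copy ColE1/pUC-type origin with ampicillin selection (AmpR under its own promoter), and it also carries an f1 origin. Backbone elements that have no evident role in this application remain in place: the mini-Tn7 left and right ends, a gentamicin resistance gene driven by the Pc promoter, the baculoviral polyhedrin and p10 promoters, and the HSV TK and SV40 polyadenylation signals.

The payload is an SV40 enhancer/early promoter driving PuroR (puromycin N-acetyltransferase), followed by a synthetic poly(A) signal. According to the catalogue, this cassette is flanked by human TR locus sequences that exclude TR itself. These homology arms are not annotated in the feature table, but unannotated stretches on either side of the cassette are consistent with their position. When a break at the locus is repaired by homology-directed repair from this donor, the TR sequence is exchanged for the puro cassette, so that edited cells can be enriched with puromycin. The record does not specify the nuclease or guide used alongside it. The associated study concerns telomerase RNA localisation and telomerase assembly, where TR-null cells would be used.

The catalogue lists a total size of about 9 kb, whereas the sequenced record underlying the feature table is 7,130 nt; this discrepancy is not explained in the record.
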