Features (pLannotate 1.2.2; 19 found; start..end, strand, type, name):
     81..97      +  CDS            lacZα (fragment): LacZα fragment of β-galactosidase; lacZ fragment
    102..556     +  rep_origin     f1 ori (sequence partly withheld): f1 bacteriophage origin of replication; arrow indicates direction of (+) strand synthesis
    582..686     +  promoter       AmpR promoter: bla
    687..1547    +  CDS            AmpR: β-lactamase; bla; confers resistance to ampicillin, carbenicillin, and related antibiotics
   1718..2306    +  rep_origin     ori: high-copy-number ColE1/pMB1/pBR322/pUC origin of replication
   2492..2543    -  misc_feature   bom (fragment): basis of mobility region from pBR322
   2611..2835    -  mobile_element Tn7R: mini-Tn7 element (right end of the Tn7 transposon) Tn7
   2902..3435    -  CDS            GmR: gentamycin acetyltransferase; aacC1; confers resistance to gentamycin
   3624..3652    -  promoter       Pc promoter: intI1 (promoter lies within the coding sequence); class 1 integron promoter
   3630..3989    -  CDS            YPR2_ECOLX (fragment): Protein predicted: Swiss-Prot protein existence level 4. From Escherichia coli.
   4160..4208    -  polyA_signal   HSV TK poly(A) signal: herpes simplex virus thymidine kinase polyadenylation signal (Cole and Stacy, 1985)
   4344..4453    -  promoter       p10 promoter: baculovirus promoter for expression in insect cells
   4477..4568    +  promoter       polyhedrin promoter: polh from Autographa californica; promoter for the baculovirus polyhedrin gene
   4721..4804    +  CDS            large T antigen (fragment): large T antigen from SV40 (simian virus 40)
   5287..5603    +  promoter       SV40 promoter: SV40 enhancer and early promoter
   5610..6209    +  CDS            PuroR: puromycin N-acetyltransferase; pac from Streptomyces alboniger; confers resistance to puromycin
   6210..6258    +  polyA_signal   poly(A) signal: synthetic polyadenylation signal
   6720..6854    +  polyA_signal   SV40 poly(A) signal: SV40 polyadenylation signal
   6883..7048    -  mobile_element Tn7L: mini-Tn7 element (left end of the Tn7 transposon) Tn7
>Addgene plasmid #207579 | TR knockout HRD | addgene full sequence | sequence record 430509 | Addgene NGS Result
TTCTCTGTCACAGAATGAAAATTTTTCTGTCATCTCTTCGTTATTAATGTTTGTAATTGACTGAATATCA
ACGCTTATTTGCAGCCTGAATGGCGAATGGG
[124 nt withheld, positions 102-225]
C
[91 nt withheld, positions 227-317]
A
[49 nt withheld, positions 319-367]
CCTTTGACGTTGGAGTCCACGTTCTT
[37 nt withheld, positions 394-430]
ACCCTATCTCGGTCTATTCTTTTGATTTATAAGGGATTTTGCCGATTTCGGCCTATTGGTTAAAAAATGA
GCTGATTTAACAAAAATTTAACGCGAATTTTAACAAAATATTAACGCTTACAATTTAGGTGGCACTTTTC
GGGGAAATGTGCGCGGAACCCCTATTTGTTTATTTTTCTAAATACATTCAAATATGTATCCGCTCATGAG
ACAATAACCCTGATAAATGCTTCAATAATATTGAAAAAGGAAGAGTATGAGTATTCAACATTTCCGTGTC
GCCCTTATTCCCTTTTTTGCGGCATTTTGCCTTCCTGTTTTTGCTCACCCAGAAACGCTGGTGAAAGTAA
AAGATGCTGAAGATCAGTTGGGTGCACGAGTGGGTTACATCGAACTGGATCTCAACAGCGGTAAGATCCT
TGAGAGTTTTCGCCCCGAAGAACGTTTTCCAATGATGAGCACTTTTAAAGTTCTGCTATGTGGCGCGGTA
TTATCCCGTATTGACGCCGGGCAAGAGCAACTCGGTCGCCGCATACACTATTCTCAGAATGACTTGGTTG
AGTACTCACCAGTCACAGAAAAGCATCTTACGGATGGCATGACAGTAAGAGAATTATGCAGTGCTGCCAT
AACCATGAGTGATAACACTGCGGCCAACTTACTTCTGACAACGATCGGAGGACCGAAGGAGCTAACCGCT
TTTTTGCACAACATGGGGGATCATGTAACTCGCCTTGATCGTTGGGAACCGGAGCTGAATGAAGCCATAC
CAAACGACGAGCGTGACACCACGATGCCTGTAGCAATGGCAACAACGTTGCGCAAACTATTAACTGGCGA
ACTACTTACTCTAGCTTCCCGGCAACAATTAATAGACTGGATGGAGGCGGATAAAGTTGCAGGACCACTT
CTGCGCTCGGCCCTTCCGGCTGGCTGGTTTATTGCTGATAAATCTGGAGCCGGTGAGCGTGGGTCTCGCG
GTATCATTGCAGCACTGGGGCCAGATGGTAAGCCCTCCCGTATCGTAGTTATCTACACGACGGGGAGTCA
GGCAACTATGGATGAACGAAATAGACAGATCGCTGAGATAGGTGCCTCACTGATTAAGCATTGGTAACTG
TCAGACCAAGTTTACTCATATATACTTTAGATTGATTTAAAACTTCATTTTTAATTTAAAAGGATCTAGG
TGAAGATCCTTTTTGATAATCTCATGACCAAAATCCCTTAACGTGAGTTTTCGTTCCACTGAGCGTCAGA
CCCCGTAGAAAAGATCAAAGGATCTTCTTGAGATCCTTTTTTTCTGCGCGTAATCTGCTGCTTGCAAACA
AAAAAACCACCGCTACCAGCGGTGGTTTGTTTGCCGGATCAAGAGCTACCAACTCTTTTTCCGAAGGTAA
CTGGCTTCAGCAGAGCGCAGATACCAAATACTGTTCTTCTAGTGTAGCCGTAGTTAGGCCACCACTTCAA
GAACTCTGTAGCACCGCCTACATACCTCGCTCTGCTAATCCTGTTACCAGTGGCTGCTGCCAGTGGCGAT
AAGTCGTGTCTTACCGGGTTGGACTCAAGACGATAGTTACCGGATAAGGCGCAGCGGTCGGGCTGAACGG
GGGGTTCGTGCACACAGCCCAGCTTGGAGCGAACGACCTACACCGAACTGAGATACCTACAGCGTGAGCT
ATGAGAAAGCGCCACGCTTCCCGAAGGGAGAAAGGCGGACAGGTATCCGGTAAGCGGCAGGGTCGGAACA
GGAGAGCGCACGAGGGAGCTTCCAGGGGGAAACGCCTGGTATCTTTATAGTCCTGTCGGGTTTCGCCACC
TCTGACTTGAGCGTCGATTTTTGTGATGCTCGTCAGGGGGGCGGAGCCTATGGAAAAACGCCAGCAACGC
GGCCTTTTTACGGTTCCTGGCCTTTTGCTGGCCTTTTGCTCACATGTTCTTTCCTGCGTTATCCCCTGAT
TCTGTGGATAACCGTATTACCGCCTTTGAGTGAGCTGATACCGCTCGCCGCAGCCGAACGACCGAGCGCA
GCGAGTCAGTGAGCGAGGAAGCGGAAGAGCGCCTGATGCGGTATTTTCTCCTTACGCATCTGTGCGGTAT
TTCACACCGCATAGACCAGCCGCGTAACCTGGCAAAATCGGTTACGGTTGAGTAATAAATGGATGCCCTG
CGTAAGCGGGTGTGGGCGGACAATAAAGTCTTAAACTGAACAAAATAGATCTAAACTATGACAATAAAGT
CTTAAACTAGACAGAATAGTTGTAAACTGAAATCAGTCCAGTTATGCTGTGAAAAAGCATACTGGACTTT
TGTTATGGCTAAAGCAAACTCTTCATTTTCTGAAGTGCAAATTGCCCGTCGTATTAAAGAGGGGCGTGGC
CAAGGGCATGGTAAAGACTATATTCGCGGCGTTGTGACAATTTACCGAACAACTCCGCGGCCGGGAAGCC
GATCTCGGCTTGAACGAATTGTTAGGTGGCGGTACTTGGGTCGATATCAAAGTGCATCACTTCTTCCCGT
ATGCCCAACTTTGTATAGAGAGCCACTGCGGGATCGTCACCGTAATCTGCTTGCACGTAGATCACATAAG
CACCAAGCGCGTTGGCCTCATGCTTGAGGAGATTGATGAGCGCGGTGGCAATGCCCTGCCTCCGGTGCTC
GCCGGAGACTGCGAGATCATAGATATAGATCTCACTACGCGGCTGCTCAAACTTGGGCAGAACGTAAGCC
GCGAGAGCGCCAACAACCGCTTCTTGGTCGAAGGCAGCAAGCGCGATGAATGTCTTACTACGGAGCAAGT
TCCCGAGGTAATCGGAGTCCGGCTGATGTTGGGAGTAGGTGGCTACGTCTCCGAACTCACGACCGAAAAG
ATCAAGAGCAGCCCGCATGGATTTGACTTGGTCAGGGCCGAGCCTACATGTGCGAATGATGCCCATACTT
GAGCCACCTAACTTTGTTTTAGGGCGACTGCCCTGCTGCGTAACATCGTTGCTGCTGCGTAACATCGTTG
CTGCTCCATAACATCAAACATCGACCCACGGCGTAACGCGCTTGCTGCTTGGATGCCCGAGGCATAGACT
GTACAAAAAAACAGTCATAACAAGCCATGAAAACCGCCACTGCGCCGTTACCACCGCTGCGTTCGGTCAA
GGTTCTGGACCAGTTGCGTGAGCGCATACGCTACTTGCATTACAGTTTACGAACCGAACAGGCTTATGTC
AACTGGGTTCGTGCCTTCATCCGTTTCCACGGTGTGCGTCACCCGGCAACCTTGGGCAGCAGCGAAGTCG
AGGCATTTCTGTCCTGGCTGGCGAACGAGCGCAAGGTTTCGGTCTCCACGCATCGTCAGGCATTGGCGGC
CTTGCTGTTCTTCTACGGCAAGGTGCTGTGCACGGATCTGCCCTTGCTTCAGGAGATCGGTAGACCTCGG
CCGTCGCGGCGCTTGCCGGTGGTGCTGACCCCGGATGAAGTGGTTCGCATCCTCGGTTTTCTGGAAGGCG
AGCATCGTTTGTTCGCCCAGGACTCTAGCTATAGTTCTAGTGGTTGGCTACGTACCCGTAGTGGCTATGG
CAGGGCTTGCCGCCCCGACGTTGGCTGCGAGCCCTGGGCCTTCACCCGAACTTGGGGGTTGGGGTGGGGA
AAAGGAAGAAACGCGGGCGTATTGGTCCCAATGGGGTCTCGGTGGGGTATCGACAGAGTGCCAGCCCTGG
GACCGAACCCCGCGTTTATGAACAAACGACCCAACACCCGTGCGTTTTATTCTGTCTTTTTATTGCCGTC
ATAGCGCGGGTTCCTTCCGGTATTGTCTCCTTCCGTGTTTCAGTTAGCCTCCCCCATCTCCCGGTACCGC
ATGCTATGCATCAGCTGCTAGCACCATGGCTCGAGATCCCGGGTGATCAAGTCTTCGTCGAGTGATTGTA
AATAAAATGTAATTTACAGTATAGTATTTTAATTAATATACAAATGATTTGATAATAATTCTTATTTAAC
TATAATATATTGTGTTGGGTTGAATTAAAGGTCCGTATACTCCGGAATATTAATAGATCATGGAGATAAT
TAAAATGATAACCATCTCGCAAATAAATAAGTATTTTACTGTTTTCGTAACAGTTTTGTAATAAAAAAAC
CTATAAATATTCCGGATTATTCATACCGTCCCACCATCGGGCGCGGATCCCGGTCCGAAGCGCGCGGAAT
TCAAAGGCCTACGTCGACGAGCTCACTAGTCGCGGCCGCTTTCGAATCTAGAGCCTGCAGTCTCGACAAG
CTTGTCGAGAAGTACTAGAGGATCATAATCAGCCATACCACATTTGTAGAGGTTTTACTTGCTTTAAAAA
ACCTCCCACACCTCCCCCTGAACCTGAAACATAAAATGAATGCAATTGTTGTTGTTGGAACTCGGACGCA
TCCCACTGAGCCGAGACAAGATTCTGCTGTAGTCAGTGCTGCCTGGGAATCTATTTTCACAAAGTTCTCC
AAAAAATGTGATGATCAAAACTAGGAATTAGTGTTCTGTGTCTTAGGCCCTAAAATCTTCCTGTGAATTC
CATTTTTAAGGTAGTCGAGGTGAACCGCGTCTGGTCTGCAGAGGATAGAAAAAAGGCCCTCTGATACCTC
AAGTTAGTTTCACCTTTAAAGAAGGTCGGAAGTAAAGACGCAAAGCCTTTCCCGGACGTGCGGAAGGGCA
ACGTCCTTCCTCATGGCCGGAAATGGAACTTTAATTTCCCGTTCCCCCCAACCAGCCCGCCCGAGAGAGT
GACTCTCACGAGAGCCGCGAGAGTCAGCTTGGCCAATCCGTGCGGTCGGCGGCCGCTCCCTTTATAAGCC
GACTCGCCCGGCAGCGCACCGGATCCGGTGTGGAAAGTCCCCAGGCTCCCCAGCAGGCAGAAGTATGCAA
AGCATGCATCTCAATTAGTCAGCAACCAGGTGTGGAAAGTCCCCAGGCTCCCCAGCAGGCAGAAGTATGC
AAAGCATGCATCTCAATTAGTCAGCAACCATAGTCCCGCCCCTAACTCCGCCCATCCCGCCCCTAACTCC
GCCCAGTTCCGCCCATTCTCCGCCCCATGGCTGACTAATTTTTTTTATTTATGCAGAGGCCGAGGCCGCC
TCGGCCTCTGAGCTATTCCAGAAGTAGTGAGGAGGCTTTTTTGGAGGCCTAGGCTTTTGCAAAAAGCTCA
TGACCGAGTACAAGCCCACGGTGCGCCTCGCCACCCGCGACGACGTCCCCAGGGCCGTACGCACCCTCGC
CGCCGCGTTCGCCGACTACCCCGCCACGCGCCACACCGTCGATCCGGACCGCCACATCGAGCGGGTCACC
GAGCTGCAAGAACTCTTCCTCACGCGCGTCGGGCTCGACATCGGCAAGGTGTGGGTCGCGGACGACGGCG
CCGCGGTGGCGGTCTGGACCACGCCGGAGAGCGTCGAAGCGGGGGCGGTGTTCGCCGAGATCGGCCCGCG
CATGGCCGAGTTGAGCGGTTCCCGGCTGGCCGCGCAGCAACAGATGGAAGGCCTCCTGGCGCCGCACCGG
CCCAAGGAGCCCGCGTGGTTCCTGGCCACCGTCGGCGTCTCGCCCGACCACCAGGGCAAGGGTCTGGGCA
GCGCCGTCGTGCTCCCCGGAGTGGAGGCGGCCGAGCGCGCCGGGGTGCCCGCCTTCCTGGAGACCTCCGC
GCCCCGCAACCTCCCCTTCTACGAGCGGCTCGGCTTCACCGTCACCGCCGACGTCGAGGTGCCCGAAGGA
CCGCGCACCTGGTGCATGACCCGCAAGCCCGGTGCCTGAAATAAAATATCTTTATTTTCATTACATCTGT
GTGTTGGTTTTTTGTGTGAAGCTTAGTTCGCTTTCCTGTTGGTGGGGGGAACGCCGATCGTGCGCATCCG
TCACCCCTCGCCGGCAATGGGGGCTTGTGAACCCCCAAACCTGACTGACTGGGCCAGTGTGCTGCAAATT
GGCAGGAGACGTGAAGGCACCTCCAAAGTCGGCCAAAATGAATGGGCAGTGAGCCGGGGTTGCCTGGAGC
CGTTCCTGCGTGGGTTCTCCCGTCTTCCGCTTTTTGTTGCCTTTTATGGTTGTATTACAACTTAGTTCCT
GCTCTGCAGATTTTGTTGAGGTTTTTGCTTCTCCCAAGGTAGATCTCGACCAGTCCCCTCAACGGGGTGT
GGGAGAACAGTCATTTTTTTTTGAGAGATCATTTAACATTTAATGAATATTTAATTAGAAGATCTAAATG
AACATTGGAAATTGTGTTCCTTTAATGGTCATCGGTTTATGCCAGAGGTTAGAAGTTTCAACTTGTTTAT
TGCAGCTTATAATGGTTACAAATAAAGCAATAGCATCACAAATTTCACAAATAAAGCATTTTTTTCACTG
CATTCTAGTTGTGGTTTGTCCAAACTCATCAATGTATCTTATCATGTCTGGATCTGATCACTGCTTGAGC
CTAGGAGATCCGAACCAGATAAGTGAAATCTAGTTCCAAACTATTTTGTCATTTTTAATTTTCGTATTAG
CTTACGACGCTACACCCAGTTCCCATCTATTTTGTCACTCTTCCCTAAATAATCCTTAAAAACTCCATTT
CCACCCCTCCCAGTTCCCAACTATTTTGTCCGCCCACAGCGGGGCATTTTTCTTCCTGTTATGTTTTTAA
TCAAACATCCTGCCAACTCCATGTGACAAACCGTCATCTTCGGCTACTTT
